>Addgene plasmid #187609 | pLV-EF1A-LivePAR(R163A)-Hygro | addgene full sequence | sequence record 372032 | Addgene NGS Result
CTGGAGCTGCAAGCTTAATGTAGTCTTATGCAATACTCTTGTAGTCTTGCAACATGGTAACGATGAGTTA
GCAACATGCCTTACAAGGAGAGAAAAAGCACCGTGCATGCCGATTGGTGGAAGTAAGGTGGTACGATCGT
GCCTTATTAGGAAGGCAACAGACGGGTCTGACATGGATTGGACGAACCACTGAATTGCCGCATTGCAGAG
ATATTGTATTTAAGTGCCTAGCTCGATACATAAACGGGTCTCTCTGGTTAGACCAGATCTGAGCCTGGGA
GCTCTCTGGCTAACTAGGGAACCCACTGCTTAAGCCTCAATAAAGCTTGCCTTGAGTGCTTCAAGTAGTG
TGTGCCCGTCTGTTGTGTGACTCTGGTAACTAGAGATCCCTCAGACCCTTTTAGTCAGTGTGGAAAATCT
CTAGCAGTGGCGCCCGAACAGGGACTTGAAAGCGAAAGGGAAACCAGAGGAGCTCTCTCGACGCAGGACT
CGGCTTGCTGAAGCGCGCACGGCAAGAGGCGAGGGGCGGCGACTGGTGAGTACGCCAAAAATTTTGACTA
GCGGAGGCTAGAAGGAGAGAGATGGGTGCGAGAGCGTCAGTATTAAGCGGGGGAGAATTAGATCGCGATG
GGAAAAAATTCGGTTAAGGCCAGGGGGAAAGAAAAAATATAAATTAAAACATATAGTATGGGCAAGCAGG
GAGCTAGAACGATTCGCAGTTAATCCTGGCCTGTTAGAAACATCAGAAGGCTGTAGACAAATACTGGGAC
AGCTACAACCATCCCTTCAGACAGGATCAGAAGAACTTAGATCATTATATAATACAGTAGCAACCCTCTA
TTGTGTGCATCAAAGGATAGAGATAAAAGACACCAAGGAAGCTTTAGACAAGATAGAGGAAGAGCAAAAC
AAAAGTAAGACCACCGCACAGCAAGCGGCCGCTGATCTTCAGACCTGGAGGAGGAGATATGAGGGACAAT
TGGAGAAGTGAATTATATAAATATAAAGTAGTAAAAATTGAACCATTAGGAGTAGCACCCACCAAGGCAA
AGAGAAGAGTGGTGCAGAGAGAAAAAAGAGCAGTGGGAATAGGAGCTTTGTTCCTTGGGTTCTTGGGAGC
AGCAGGAAGCACTATGGGCGCAGCGTCAATGACGCTGACGGTACAGGCCAGACAATTATTGTCTGGTATA
GTGCAGCAGCAGAACAATTTGCTGAGGGCTATTGAGGCGCAACAGCATCTGTTGCAACTCACAGTCTGGG
GCATCAAGCAGCTCCAGGCAAGAATCCTGGCTGTGGAAAGATACCTAAAGGATCAACAGCTCCTGGGGAT
TTGGGGTTGCTCTGGAAAACTCATTTGCACCACTGCTGTGCCTTGGAATGCTAGTTGGAGTAATAAATCT
CTGGAACAGATTTGGAATCACACGACCTGGATGGAGTGGGACAGAGAAATTAACAATTACACAAGCTTAA
TACACTCCTTAATTGAAGAATCGCAAAACCAGCAAGAAAAGAATGAACAAGAATTATTGGAATTAGATAA
ATGGGCAAGTTTGTGGAATTGGTTTAACATAACAAATTGGCTGTGGTATATAAAATTATTCATAATGATA
GTAGGAGGCTTGGTAGGTTTAAGAATAGTTTTTGCTGTACTTTCTATAGTGAATAGAGTTAGGCAGGGAT
ATTCACCATTATCGTTTCAGACCCACCTCCCAACCCCGAGGGGACCCGACAGGCCCGAAGGAATAGAAGA
AGAAGGTGGAGAGAGAGACAGAGACAGATCCATTCGATTAGTGAACGGATCTCGACGGTATCGCTAGCTT
TTAAAAGAAAAGGGGGGATTGGGGGGTACAGTGCAGGGGAAAGAATAGTAGACATAATAGCAACAGACAT
ACAAACTAAAGAATTACAAAAACAAATTACAAAAATTCAAAATTTTACTAGTGATTATCGGATCAACTTT
GTATAGAAAAGTTGGGCTCCGGTGCCCGTCAGTGGGCAGAGCGCACATCGCCCACAGTCCCCGAGAAGTT
GGGGGGAGGGGTCGGCAATTGAACCGGTGCCTAGAGAAGGTGGCGCGGGGTAAACTGGGAAAGTGATGTC
GTGTACTGGCTCCGCCTTTTTCCCGAGGGTGGGGGAGAACCGTATATAAGTGCAGTAGTCGCCGTGAACG
TTCTTTTTCGCAACGGGTTTGCCGCCAGAACACAGGTAAGTGCCGTGTGTGGTTCCCGCGGGCCTGGCCT
CTTTACGGGTTATGGCCCTTGCGTGCCTTGAATTACTTCCACCTGGCTGCAGTACGTGATTCTTGATCCC
GAGCTTCGGGTTGGAAGTGGGTGGGAGAGTTCGAGGCCTTGCGCTTAAGGAGCCCCTTCGCCTCGTGCTT
GAGTTGAGGCCTGGCCTGGGCGCTGGGGCCGCCGCGTGCGAATCTGGTGGCACCTTCGCGCCTGTCTCGC
TGCTTTCGATAAGTCTCTAGCCATTTAAAATTTTTGATGACCTGCTGCGACGCTTTTTTTCTGGCAAGAT
AGTCTTGTAAATGCGGGCCAAGATCTGCACACTGGTATTTCGGTTTTTGGGGCCGCGGGCGGCGACGGGG
CCCGTGCGTCCCAGCGCACATGTTCGGCGAGGCGGGGCCTGCGAGCGCGGCCACCGAGAATCGGACGGGG
GTAGTCTCAAGCTGGCCGGCCTGCTCTGGTGCCTGGTCTCGCGCCGCCGTGTATCGCCCCGCCCTGGGCG
GCAAGGCTGGCCCGGTCGGCACCAGTTGCGTGAGCGGAAAGATGGCCGCTTCCCGGCCCTGCTGCAGGGA
GCTCAAAATGGAGGACGCGGCGCTCGGGAGAGCGGGCGGGTGAGTCACCCACACAAAGGAAAAGGGCCTT
TCCGTCCTCAGCCGTCGCTTCATGTGACTCCACGGAGTACCGGGCGCCGTCCAGGCACCTCGATTAGTTC
TCGAGCTTTTGGAGTACGTCGTCTTTAGGTTGGGGGGAGGGGTTTTATGCGATGGAGTTTCCCCACACTG
AGTGGGTGGAGACTGAAGTTAGGCCAGCTTGGCACTTGATGTAATTCTCCTTGGAATTTGCCCTTTTTGA
GTTTGGATCTTGGTTCATTCTCAAGCCTCAGACAGTGGTTCAAAGTTTTTTTCTTCCATTTCAGGTGTCG
TGACAAGTTTGTACAAAAAAGCAGGCTGCCACCATGGGAAATGGTGAATATGCATGGTATTATGAAGGAA
GAAATGGGTGGTGGCAGTACGATGAGCGCACTAGTAGAGAGCTGGAAGATGCTTTTTCCAAAGGTAAAAA
GAACACTGAAATGTTAATTGCTGGCTTTCTGTATGTCGCTGATCTTGAAAACATGGTTCAATATAGGAGA
AATGAACATGGACGTCGCGCTAAGATTAAGCGAGATATAATAGATATACCAAAGAAGGGAGTAGCTGGAC
TTAGGCTAGACGGGTCGACCGGTAGTTCAATGGTGAGCAAGGGCGAGGAGCTGTTCACCGGGGTGGTGCC
CATCCTGGTCGAGCTGGACGGCGACGTAAACGGCCACAAGTTCAGCGTGTCCGGCGAGGGCGAGGGCGAT
GCCACCTACGGCAAGCTGACCCTGAAGTTCATCTGCACCACCGGCAAGCTGCCCGTGCCCTGGCCCACCC
TCGTGACCACCCTGACCTACGGCGTGCAGTGCTTCAGCCGCTACCCCGACCACATGAAGCAGCACGACTT
CTTCAAGTCCGCCATGCCCGAAGGCTACGTCCAGGAGCGCACCATCTTCTTCAAGGACGACGGCAACTAC
AAGACCCGCGCCGAGGTGAAGTTCGAGGGCGACACCCTGGTGAACCGCATCGAGCTGAAGGGCATCGACT
TCAAGGAGGACGGCAACATCCTGGGGCACAAGCTGGAGTACAACTACAACAGCCACAACGTCTATATCAT
GGCCGACAAGCAGAAGAACGGCATCAAGGTGAACTTCAAGATCCGCCACAACATCGAGGACGGCAGCGTG
CAGCTCGCCGACCACTACCAGCAGAACACCCCCATCGGCGACGGCCCCGTGCTGCTGCCCGACAACCACT
ACCTGAGCACCCAGTCCGCCCTGAGCAAAGACCCCAACGAGAAGCGCGATCACATGGTCCTGCTGGAGTT
CGTGACCGCCGCCGGGATCACTCTCGGCATGGACGAGCTGTACAAGTAAACCCAGCTTTCTTGTACAAAG
TGGTGATAATCGAATTCCGATAATCAACCTCTGGATTACAAAATTTGTGAAAGATTGACTGGTATTCTTA
ACTATGTTGCTCCTTTTACGCTATGTGGATACGCTGCTTTAATGCCTTTGTATCATGCTATTGCTTCCCG
TATGGCTTTCATTTTCTCCTCCTTGTATAAATCCTGGTTGCTGTCTCTTTATGAGGAGTTGTGGCCCGTT
GTCAGGCAACGTGGCGTGGTGTGCACTGTGTTTGCTGACGCAACCCCCACTGGTTGGGGCATTGCCACCA
CCTGTCAGCTCCTTTCCGGGACTTTCGCTTTCCCCCTCCCTATTGCCACGGCGGAACTCATCGCCGCCTG
CCTTGCCCGCTGCTGGACAGGGGCTCGGCTGTTGGGCACTGACAATTCCGTGGTGTTGTCGGGGAAGCTG
ACGTCCTTTCCATGGCTGCTCGCCTGTGTTGCCACCTGGATTCTGCGCGGGACGTCCTTCTGCTACGTCC
CTTCGGCCCTCAATCCAGCGGACCTTCCTTCCCGCGGCCTGCTGCCGGCTCTGCGGCCTCTTCCGCGTCT
TCGCCTTCGCCCTCAGACGAGTCGGATCTCCCTTTGGGCCGCCTCCCCGCATCGGGAATTCCCGCGGTTC
GAATTCTACCGGGTAGGGGAGGCGCTTTTCCCAAGGCAGTCTGGAGCATGCGCTTTAGCAGCCCCGCTGG
GCACTTGGCGCTACACAAGTGGCCTCTGGCCTCGCACACATTCCACATCCACCGGTAGGCGCCAACCGGC
TCCGTTCTTTGGTGGCCCCTTCGCGCCACCTTCTACTCCTCCCCTAGTCAGGAAGTTCCCCCCCGCCCCG
CAGCTCGCGTCGTGCAGGACGTGACAAATGGAAGTAGCACGTCTCACTAGTCTCGTGCAGATGGACAGCA
CCGCTGAGCAATGGAAGCGGGTAGGCCTTTGGGGCAGCGGCCAATAGCAGCTTTGCTCCTTCGCTTTCTG
GGCTCAGAGGCTGGGAAGGGGTGGGTCCGGGGGCGGGCTCAGGGGCGGGCTCAGGGGCGGGGCGGGCGCC
CGAAGGTCCTCCGGAGGCCCGGCATTCTGCACGCTTCAAAAGCGCACGTCTGCCGCGCTGTTCTCCTCTT
CCTCATCTCCGGGCCTTTCGACCTCACGTGGCCACCATGAAAAAGCCTGAACTCACCGCGACGTCTGTCG
AGAAGTTTCTGATCGAAAAGTTCGACAGCGTCTCCGACCTGATGCAGCTCTCGGAGGGCGAAGAATCTCG
TGCTTTCAGCTTCGATGTAGGAGGGCGTGGATATGTCCTGCGGGTAAATAGCTGCGCCGATGGTTTCTAC
AAAGATCGTTATGTTTATCGGCACTTTGCATCGGCCGCGCTCCCGATTCCGGAAGTGCTTGACATTGGGG
AATTTAGCGAGAGCCTGACCTATTGCATCTCCCGCCGTGCACAGGGTGTCACGTTGCAAGACCTGCCTGA
AACCGAACTGCCCGCTGTTCTGCAGCCGGTCGCGGAGGCCATGGATGCGATCGCTGCGGCCGATCTTAGC
CAGACGAGCGGGTTCGGCCCATTCGGACCGCAAGGAATCGGTCAATACACTACATGGCGTGATTTCATAT
GCGCGATTGCTGATCCCCATGTGTATCACTGGCAAACTGTGATGGACGACACCGTCAGTGCGTCCGTCGC
GCAGGCTCTCGATGAGCTGATGCTTTGGGCCGAGGACTGCCCCGAAGTCCGGCACCTCGTGCACGCGGAT
TTCGGCTCCAACAATGTCCTGACGGACAATGGCCGCATAACAGCGGTCATTGACTGGAGCGAGGCGATGT
TCGGGGATTCCCAATACGAGGTCGCCAACATCTTCTTCTGGAGGCCGTGGTTGGCTTGTATGGAGCAGCA
GACGCGCTACTTCGAGCGGAGGCATCCGGAGCTTGCAGGATCGCCGCGGCTCCGGGCGTATATGCTCCGC
ATTGGTCTTGACCAACTCTATCAGAGCTTGGTTGACGGCAATTTCGATGATGCAGCTTGGGCGCAGGGTC
GATGCGACGCAATCGTCCGATCCGGAGCCGGGACTGTCGGGCGTACACAAATCGCCCGCAGAAGCGCGGC
CGTCTGGACCGATGGCTGTGTAGAAGTACTCGCCGATAGTGGAAACCGACGCCCCAGCACTCGTCCGAGG
GCAAAGGAATAGGGTACCTTTAAGACCAATGACTTACAAGGCAGCTGTAGATCTTAGCCACTTTTTAAAA
GAAAAGGGGGGACTGGAAGGGCTAATTCACTCCCAACGAAGACAAGATCTGCTTTTTGCTTGTACTGGGT
CTCTCTGGTTAGACCAGATCTGAGCCTGGGAGCTCTCTGGCTAACTAGGGAACCCACTGCTTAAGCCTCA
ATAAAGCTTGCCTTGAGTGCTTCAAGTAGTGTGTGCCCGTCTGTTGTGTGACTCTGGTAACTAGAGATCC
CTCAGACCCTTTTAGTCAGTGTGGAAAATCTCTAGCAGTAGTAGTTCATGTCATCTTATTATTCAGTATT
TATAACTTGCAAAGAAATGAATATCAGAGAGTGAGAGGAACTTGTTTATTGCAGCTTATAATGGTTACAA
ATAAAGCAATAGCATCACAAATTTCACAAATAAAGCATTTTTTTCACTGCATTCTAGTTGTGGTTTGTCC
AAACTCATCAATGTATCTTATCATGTCTGGCTCTAGCTATCCCGCCCCTAACTCCGCCCATCCCGCCCCT
AACTCCGCCCAGTTCCGCCCATTCTCCGCCCCATGGCTGACTAATTTTTTTTATTTATGCAGAGGCCGAG
GCCGCCTCGGCCTCTGAGCTATTCCAGAAGTAGTGAGGAGGCTTTTTTGGAGGCCTAGGGACGTACCCAA
TTCGCCCTATAGTGAGTCGTATTACGCGCGCTCACTGGCCGTCGTTTTACAACGTCGTGACTGGGAAAAC
CCTGGCGTTACCCAACTTAATCGCCTTGCAGCACATCCCCCTTTCGCCAGCTGGCGTAATAGCGAAGAGG
CCCGCACCGATCGCCCTTCCCAACAGTTGCGCAGCCTGAATGGCGAATGGG
[124 nt withheld, positions 7262-7385]
C
[91 nt withheld, positions 7387-7477]
A
[49 nt withheld, positions 7479-7527]
CCTTTGACGTTGGAGTCCACGTTCTTT
[37 nt withheld, positions 7555-7591]
ACCCTATCTCGGTCTATTCTTTTGATTTATAAGGGATTTTGCCGATTTCGGCCTATTGGTTAAAAAATGA
GCTGATTTAACAAAAATTTAACGCGAATTTTAACAAAATATTAACGCTTACAATTTAGGTGGCACTTTTC
GGGGAAATGTGCGCGGAACCCCTATTTGTTTATTTTTCTAAATACATTCAAATATGTATCCGCTCATGAG
ACAATAACCCTGATAAATGCTTCAATAATATTGAAAAAGGAAGAGTATGAGTATTCAACATTTCCGTGTC
GCCCTTATTCCCTTTTTTGCGGCATTTTGCCTTCCTGTTTTTGCTCACCCAGAAACGCTGGTGAAAGTAA
AAGATGCTGAAGATCAGTTGGGTGCACGAGTGGGTTACATCGAACTGGATCTCAACAGCGGTAAGATCCT
TGAGAGTTTTCGCCCCGAAGAACGTTTTCCAATGATGAGCACTTTTAAAGTTCTGCTATGTGGCGCGGTA
TTATCCCGTATTGACGCCGGGCAAGAGCAACTCGGTCGCCGCATACACTATTCTCAGAATGACTTGGTTG
AGTACTCACCAGTCACAGAAAAGCATCTTACGGATGGCATGACAGTAAGAGAATTATGCAGTGCTGCCAT
AACCATGAGTGATAACACTGCGGCCAACTTACTTCTGACAACGATCGGAGGACCGAAGGAGCTAACCGCT
TTTTTGCACAACATGGGGGATCATGTAACTCGCCTTGATCGTTGGGAACCGGAGCTGAATGAAGCCATAC
CAAACGACGAGCGTGACACCACGATGCCTGTAGCAATGGCAACAACGTTGCGCAAACTATTAACTGGCGA
ACTACTTACTCTAGCTTCCCGGCAACAATTAATAGACTGGATGGAGGCGGATAAAGTTGCAGGACCACTT
CTGCGCTCGGCCCTTCCGGCTGGCTGGTTTATTGCTGATAAATCTGGAGCCGGTGAGCGTGGGTCTCGCG
GTATCATTGCAGCACTGGGGCCAGATGGTAAGCCCTCCCGTATCGTAGTTATCTACACGACGGGGAGTCA
GGCAACTATGGATGAACGAAATAGACAGATCGCTGAGATAGGTGCCTCACTGATTAAGCATTGGTAACTG
TCAGACCAAGTTTACTCATATATACTTTAGATTGATTTAAAACTTCATTTTTAATTTAAAAGGATCTAGG
TGAAGATCCTTTTTGATAATCTCATGACCAAAATCCCTTAACGTGAGTTTTCGTTCCACTGAGCGTCAGA
CCCCGTAGAAAAGATCAAAGGATCTTCTTGAGATCCTTTTTTTCTGCGCGTAATCTGCTGCTTGCAAACA
AAAAAACCACCGCTACCAGCGGTGGTTTGTTTGCCGGATCAAGAGCTACCAACTCTTTTTCCGAAGGTAA
CTGGCTTCAGCAGAGCGCAGATACCAAATACTGTTCTTCTAGTGTAGCCGTAGTTAGGCCACCACTTCAA
GAACTCTGTAGCACCGCCTACATACCTCGCTCTGCTAATCCTGTTACCAGTGGCTGCTGCCAGTGGCGAT
AAGTCGTGTCTTACCGGGTTGGACTCAAGACGATAGTTACCGGATAAGGCGCAGCGGTCGGGCTGAACGG
GGGGTTCGTGCACACAGCCCAGCTTGGAGCGAACGACCTACACCGAACTGAGATACCTACAGCGTGAGCT
ATGAGAAAGCGCCACGCTTCCCGAAGAGAGAAAGGCGGACAGGTATCCGGTAAGCGGCAGGGTCGGAACA
GGAGAGCGCACGAGGGAGCTTCCAGGGGGAAACGCCTGGTATCTTTATAGTCCTGTCGGGTTTCGCCACC
TCTGACTTGAGCGTCGATTTTTGTGATGCTCGTCAGGGGGGCGGAGCCTATGGAAAAACGCCAGCAACGC
GGCCTTTTTACGGTTCCTGGCCTTTTGCTGGCCTTTTGCTCACATGTTCTTTCCTGCGTTATCCCCTGAT
TCTGTGGATAACCGTATTACCGCCTTTGAGTGAGCTGATACCGCTCGCCGCAGCCGAACGACCGAGCGCA
GCGAGTCAGTGAGCGAGGAAGCGGAAGAGCGCCCAATACGCAAACCGCCTCTCCCCGCGCGTTGGCCGAT
TCATTAATGCAGCTGGCACGACAGGTTTCCCGACTGGAAAGCGGGCAGTGAGCGCAACGCAATTAATGTG
AGTTAGCTCACTCATTAGGCACCCCAGGCTTTACACTTTATGCTTCCGGCTCGTATGTTGTGTGGAATTG
TGAGCGGATAACAATTTCACACAGGAAACAGCTATGACCATGATTACGCCAAGCGCGCAATTAACCCTCA
CTAAAGGGAACAAAAG
Features (pLannotate 1.2.2; 33 found; start..end, strand, type, name):
     19..245     +  promoter       RSV promoter: Rous sarcoma virus enhancer/promoter
    246..426     +  LTR            5' LTR (truncated): truncated 5' long terminal repeat (LTR) from HIV-1
    473..598     +  misc_feature   HIV-1 Ψ: packaging signal of human immunodeficiency virus type 1
    582..945     +  CDS            HIV-1 gag (fragment): gag protein from human immunodeficiency virus 1; gag
   1091..1324    +  misc_feature   RRE: The Rev response element (RRE) of HIV-1 allows for Rev-dependent mRNA export from the nucleus to the cytoplasm.
   1701..1801    +  CDS            Rev (fragment): human immunodeficiency virus 1 (HIV-1) Rev protein; rev; enhances nuclear export of unspliced and incompletely spliced viral mRNAs
   1819..1936    +  misc_feature   cPPT/CTS: central polypurine tract and central termination sequence of HIV-1
   1954..1974    +  protein_bind   attB4: mutant version of attB; core recombination site for the Gateway® BP reaction BP Clonase™
   1994..2205    +  promoter       EF-1α core promoter: core promoter for human elongation factor EF-1α
   2206..2315    +  intron         EF-1α intron A (fragment): intron upstream of the start codon of human EF-1α
   2941..3144    +  intron         EF-1α intron A: truncated intron upstream of the start codon of human EF-1α
   3153..3177    +  protein_bind   attB1: mutant version of attB; recombination site for the Gateway® BP reaction BP Clonase™
   3172..3450    +  CDS            Rnf146 (fragment): RN146_MOUSE - Experimental evidence at protein level: Swiss-Prot protein existence level 1. E3 ubiquitin-protein ligase that specifically binds poly-ADP- ribosylated (PARsylated) proteins and mediates their ubiquitination and subsequent degradation. May regulate many important biological processes, such as cell survival and DNA damage response. Acts as an activator of the Wnt signaling pathway by mediating the ubiquitination of PARsylated AXIN1 and AXIN2, 2 key components of the beta-catenin destruction complex. Acts in cooperation with tankyrase proteins (TNKS and TNKS2), which mediate PARsyl
   3460..4179    +  CDS            EGFP: the original enhanced GFP (Yang et al., 1996) mammalian codon-optimized
   4180..4204    -  protein_bind   attB2: mutant version of attB; recombination site for the Gateway® BP reaction BP Clonase™
   4222..4810    +  misc_feature   WPRE: woodchuck hepatitis virus posttranscriptional regulatory element
   4841..5340    +  promoter       PGK promoter: mouse phosphoglycerate kinase 1 promoter
   5357..6379    +  CDS            hph: KHYB_ECOLX - Experimental evidence at protein level: Swiss-Prot protein existence level 1. The aminoglycoside phosphotransferases achieve inactivation of their antibiotic substrates by phosphorylation. Only phosphorylates hygromycin and closely related compounds such as demethyl analogs and destomycin. From Escherichia coli.
   6375..6452    +  CDS            nef (fragment): NEF_HV1Z2 - Experimental evidence at protein level: Swiss-Prot protein existence level 1. Extracellular Nef protein targets CD4(+) T-lymphocytes for apoptosis by interacting with CXCR4 surface receptors. From Human immunodeficiency virus type 1 group M subtype D (isolate Z2/CDC-Z34) (HIV-1).
   6454..6687    +  LTR            3' LTR (ΔU3): self-inactivating 3' long terminal repeat (LTR) from HIV-1
   6759..6880    +  polyA_signal   SV40 poly(A) signal: SV40 polyadenylation signal
   6920..7055    +  rep_origin     SV40 ori: SV40 origin of replication
   7076..7094    -  promoter       T7 promoter: promoter for bacteriophage T7 RNA polymerase
   7102..7257    +  CDS            lacZα (fragment): LacZα fragment of β-galactosidase; lacZ fragment
   7262..7690    +  rep_origin     f1 ori (sequence partly withheld): f1 bacteriophage origin of replication; arrow indicates direction of (+) strand synthesis
   7743..7847    +  promoter       AmpR promoter: bla
   7848..8708    +  CDS            AmpR: β-lactamase; bla; confers resistance to ampicillin, carbenicillin, and related antibiotics
   8879..9467    +  rep_origin     ori: high-copy-number ColE1/pMB1/pBR322/pUC origin of replication
   9650..9742    +  CDS            lacI (fragment): lac repressor; lacI; The lac repressor binds to the lac operator to inhibit transcription in E. coli. This inhibition can be relieved by adding lactose or isopropyl-β-D-thiogalactopyranoside (IPTG).
   9755..9776    +  protein_bind   CAP binding site: CAP binding activates transcription in the presence of cAMP. E. coli catabolite activator protein
   9791..9821    +  promoter       lac promoter: promoter for the E. coli lac operon
   9829..9845    +  protein_bind   lac operator: The lac repressor binds to the lac operator to inhibit transcription in E. coli. This inhibition can be relieved by adding lactose or isopropyl-β-D-thiogalactopyranoside (IPTG). lac repressor encoded by lacI
   9890..9908    +  promoter       T3 promoter: promoter for bacteriophage T3 RNA polymerase
