[The description below was written by a language model from this plasmid's Addgene catalogue record and pLannotate feature annotations shown in this document.]
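Description:
pLV-EF1A-LivePAR(R163A)-Hygro is a 9.9 kb third-generation-style, self-inactivating HIV-1 lentiviral expression vector built on a VectorBuilder backbone for delivery into mammalian cells. In bacteria it is maintained through a high-copy ColE1/pUC-type origin and an ampicillin resistance gene. The backbone also carries an f1 origin, an SV40 origin and residual lac and T7/T3 promoter elements. The viral genome is transcribed from an RSV promoter fused to a truncated 5' LTR. It contains the Ψ packaging signal with a gag fragment, the Rev response element for Rev-dependent nuclear export, the cPPT/CTS, and a ΔU3 3' LTR followed by an SV40 polyadenylation signal.

The payload is driven by the human EF1A promoter with its intron. It encodes a 252 bp WWE domain carrying an Arg163Ala substitution, fused at its C-terminus to EGFP. The catalogue lists the insert as human, while the automated annotation matches it to a fragment of Rnf146 (best hit to the mouse protein), an E3 ligase that binds poly(ADP-ribose). Gateway attB4, attB1 and attB2 sites flank the promoter and open reading frame, reflecting modular assembly. A WPRE downstream of EGFP enhances transcript expression, and a separate mouse PGK promoter drives the hph hygromycin phosphotransferase gene so that transduced cells can be selected.

The associated work concerns live-cell detection of poly(ADP-ribose) for genetic and genotoxic compound screens. This construct is the R163A point-mutant version of the LivePAR fluorescent probe. The record does not state the mutation's functional effect, but a mutant of this type would plausibly serve as a comparison for the unmutated probe.
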