Addgene plasmid #187609: pLV-EF1A-LivePAR(R163A)-Hygro
Purpose: EGFP fused to the C-terminus of a WWE domain containing the mutation Arg163Ala & a hygromycin resistance cassette.
Depositing lab: Robert Sobol. Depositing organization: University of South Alabama, Mitchell Cancer Institute. Publication: Live Cell Detection of Poly(ADP-Ribose) for Use in Genetic and Genotoxic Compound Screens. Koczor CA, Haider AJ, Saville KM, Li J, Andrews JF, Beiser AV, Sobol RW. Cancers (Basel). 2022 Jul 28;14(15). pii: cancers14153676. doi: 10.3390/cancers14153676. PubMed 35954352.
Backbone
  Vector backbone: Lentivirus
  Backbone manufacturer: VectorBuilder
  Total vector size (bp): 9917
  Vector type: Mammalian Expression, Lentiviral
  Selectable markers: Hygromycin
Growth in bacteria
  Bacterial resistance: Ampicillin, 100 μg/mL
  Growth temperature: 37°C
  Growth strain: NEB Stable
  Copy number: High Copy
Gene/Insert
  Gene/Insert name: LivePAR(R163A) (alt name: WWE Domain)
  Species: H. sapiens (human)
  Insert size (bp): 252
  Mutation: R163A mutation in the WWE Domain
  Promoter: EF1A
  Tag / fusion protein: EGFP (C terminal on insert)
  Cloning method: Unknown
  Sequencing primers: 5′ N/A; 3′ N/A
Terms and licenses: Academic/Nonprofit Terms; Industry Terms: Not Available to Industry
How to cite: pLV-EF1A-LivePAR(R163A)-Hygro was a gift from Robert Sobol (Addgene plasmid # 187609 ; http://n2t.net/addgene:187609 ; RRID:Addgene_187609)
